Addgene plasmid #127781: pCI-NLS-BirA-2A-mCherry
Purpose: BirA construct in a PCI nls backbone driving mCherry activity
Depositing lab: Tatjana Sauka-Spengler. Depositing organization: University of Oxford. Publication: Early chromatin shaping predetermines multipotent vagal neural crest into neural, neuronal and mesenchymal lineages. Ling ITC, Sauka-Spengler T. Nat Cell Biol. 2019 Dec;21(12):1504-1517. doi: 10.1038/s41556-019-0428-9. Epub 2019 Dec 2. PubMed 31792380.
Backbone
  Vector backbone: pCI
  Vector type: Unspecified
Growth in bacteria
  Bacterial resistance: Ampicillin, 100 μg/mL
  Growth temperature: 37°C
  Growth strain: DH5alpha
  Copy number: Unknown
Gene/Insert
  Gene/Insert name: BirA
  Cloning method: Unknown
  Sequencing primers: 5′ -; 3′ -
Terms and licenses: Academic/Nonprofit Terms; Industry Terms: Not Available to Industry
How to cite: pCI-NLS-BirA-2A-mCherry was a gift from Tatjana Sauka-Spengler (Addgene plasmid # 127781 ; http://n2t.net/addgene:127781 ; RRID:Addgene_127781)
