[The description below was written by a language model from this plasmid's Addgene catalogue record and pLannotate feature annotations shown in this document.]
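Description:
pCI-NLS-BirA-2A-mCherry is an ampicillin-selected plasmid for constitutive expression of a nuclear-targeted E. coli biotin ligase together with a red fluorescent reporter in vertebrate cells. The catalogue lists the backbone as pCI and leaves the vector type unspecified. The annotated features show a CAG-type expression unit: a CMV immediate-early enhancer, the chicken β-actin promoter and a chimeric chicken β-actin/rabbit β-globin intron, terminated by a rabbit β-globin polyadenylation signal. Propagation in bacteria relies on a high-copy ColE1/pUC-type origin and the β-lactamase gene under its own promoter. An SV40 origin with an adjacent SV40 poly(A) signal is also present, along with lac promoter/operator remnants, lacI fragments and a T7 promoter fragment that appear to be cloning leftovers. No eukaryotic selection marker is annotated.

The payload is a single open reading frame in which an SV40 large T antigen nuclear localization signal precedes BirA, followed by a T2A peptide and mCherry. Ribosomal skipping at the 2A sequence yields separate NLS-BirA and mCherry proteins from one transcript, so red fluorescence marks the cells that express the ligase. BirA attaches biotin to specific acceptor sequences, so a nuclear form is typically paired with a biotin-acceptor-tagged nuclear protein to allow streptavidin-based capture. The record does not describe the partner construct or the exact application, though the associated publication concerns chromatin profiling in vagal neural crest.

Two sequence records are provided, a depositor sequence of 6,888 nt and a sequencing-derived one of 6,877 nt. They carry the same features in the same order and differ mainly in start position, with the latter noting a 21-bp deletion in the β-actin promoter relative to the standard version.
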