Features (pLannotate 1.2.2; 21 found; start..end, strand, type, name):
      5..384     +  enhancer       CMV enhancer: human cytomegalovirus immediate early enhancer
    386..661     +  promoter       chicken β-actin promoter: No description available
    662..1674    +  intron         chimeric intron: chimera between introns from chicken β-actin and rabbit β-globin
   1978..1998    +  CDS            SV40 NLS: nuclear localization signal of SV40 (simian virus 40) large T antigen
   2005..2967    +  CDS            birA: BIRA_ECOLI - Also known as bioR, dhbB. Experimental evidence at protein level: Swiss-Prot protein existence level 1. Acts both as a biotin--[acetyl-CoA-carboxylase] ligase and a biotin-operon repressor. In the presence of ATP, BirA activates biotin to form the BirA-biotinyl-5'-adenylate (BirA-bio-5'-AMP or holoBirA) complex. HoloBirA can either transfer the biotinyl moiety to the biotin carboxyl carrier protein (BCCP) subunit of acetyl-CoA carboxylase, or bind to the biotin operator site and inhibit transcription of the operon. From Escherichia coli (strain K12).
   2983..3032    +  CDS            T2A (fragment): 2A peptide from Thosea asigna virus capsid protein Eukaryotic ribosomes fail to insert a peptide bond between the Gly and Pro residues, yielding separate polypeptides.
   3043..3750    +  CDS            mCherry: mCherry is a basic (constitutively fluorescent) red fluorescent protein published in 2004, derived from Discosoma sp.. It is reported to be a very rapidly-maturing monomer with low acid sensitivity.
   3773..3790    -  promoter       T7 promoter (fragment): promoter for bacteriophage T7 RNA polymerase
   3797..3874    +  CDS            HBB (fragment): HBB_PONPY - Experimental evidence at transcript level: Swiss-Prot protein existence level 2. Involved in oxygen transport from the lung to the various peripheral tissues. From Pongo pygmaeus (Bornean orangutan).
   3945..4000    +  polyA_signal   β-globin poly(A) signal: rabbit β-globin polyadenylation signal (Gil and Proudfoot, 1987)
   4415..4431    -  protein_bind   lac operator: The lac repressor binds to the lac operator to inhibit transcription in E. coli. This inhibition can be relieved by adding lactose or isopropyl-β-D-thiogalactopyranoside (IPTG). lac repressor encoded by lacI
   4439..4469    -  promoter       lac promoter: promoter for the E. coli lac operon
   4484..4505    -  protein_bind   CAP binding site: CAP binding activates transcription in the presence of cAMP. E. coli catabolite activator protein
   4518..4557    -  CDS            lacI (fragment): lac repressor; lacI; The lac repressor binds to the lac operator to inhibit transcription in E. coli. This inhibition can be relieved by adding lactose or isopropyl-β-D-thiogalactopyranoside (IPTG).
   4564..4586    +  promoter       SV40 promoter (fragment): SV40 enhancer and early promoter
   4610..4745    +  rep_origin     SV40 ori: SV40 origin of replication
   4765..4899    +  polyA_signal   SV40 poly(A) signal: SV40 polyadenylation signal
   4901..4955    -  CDS            lacI (fragment): lac repressor; lacI; The lac repressor binds to the lac operator to inhibit transcription in E. coli. This inhibition can be relieved by adding lactose or isopropyl-β-D-thiogalactopyranoside (IPTG).
   5138..5726    -  rep_origin     ori: high-copy-number ColE1/pMB1/pBR322/pUC origin of replication
   5897..6757    -  CDS            AmpR: β-lactamase; bla; confers resistance to ampicillin, carbenicillin, and related antibiotics
   6758..6862    -  promoter       AmpR promoter: bla
>Addgene plasmid #127781 | pCI-NLS-BirA-2A-mCherry | depositor full sequence | sequence record 244922 | pCI-NLS-BirA-2A-mCherry sequence 6888 bps
GGTCGACATTGATTATTGACTAGTTATTAATAGTAATCAATTACGGGGTCATTAGTTCATAGCCCATATA
TGGAGTTCCGCGTTACATAACTTACGGTAAATGGCCCGCCTGGCTGACCGCCCAACGACCCCCGCCCATT
GACGTCAATAATGACGTATGTTCCCATAGTAACGCCAATAGGGACTTTCCATTGACGTCAATGGGTGGAG
TATTTACGGTAAACTGCCCACTTGGCAGTACATCAAGTGTATCATATGCCAAGTACGCCCCCTATTGACG
TCAATGACGGTAAATGGCCCGCCTGGCATTATGCCCAGTACATGACCTTATGGGACTTTCCTACTTGGCA
GTACATCTACGTATTAGTCATCGCTATTACCATGGTCGAGGTGAGCCCCACGTTCTGCTTCACTCTCCCC
ATCTCCCCCCCCTCCCCACCCCCAATTTTGTATTTATTTATTTTTTAATTATTTTGTGCAGCGATGGGGG
CGGGGGGGGGGGGGGCGCGCGCCAGGCGGGGCGGGGCGGGGCGAGGGGCGGGGCGGGGCGAGGCGGAGAG
GTGCGGCGGCAGCCAATCAGAGCGGCGCGCTCCGAAAGTTTCCTTTTATGGCGAGGCGGCGGCGGCGGCG
GCCCTATAAAAAGCGAAGCGCGCGGCGGGCGGGAGTCGCTGCGTTGCCTTCGCCCCGTGCCCCGCTCCGC
GCCGCCTCGCGCCGCCCGCCCCGGCTCTGACTGACCGCGTTACTCCCACAGGTGAGCGGGCGGGACGGCC
CTTCTCCTCCGGGCTGTAATTAGCGCTTGGTTTAATGACGGCTCGTTTCTTTTCTGTGGCTGCGTGAAAG
CCTTAAAGGGCTCCGGGAGGGCCCTTTGTGCGGGGGGGAGCGGCTCGGGGGGTGCGTGCGTGTGTGTGTG
CGTGGGGAGCGCCGCGTGCGGCCCGCGCTGCCCGGCGGCTGTGAGCGCTGCGGGCGCGGCGCGGGGCTTT
GTGCGCTCCGCGTGTGCGCGAGGGGAGCGCGGCCGGGGGCGGTGCCCCGCGGTGCGGGGGGGCTGCGAGG
GGAACAAAGGCTGCGTGCGGGGTGTGTGCGTGGGGGGGTGAGCAGGGGGTGTGGGCGCGGCGGTCGGGCT
GTAACCCCCCCCTGCACCCCCCTCCCCGAGTTGCTGAGCACGGCCCGGCTTCGGGTGCGGGGCTCCGTAC
GGGGCGTGGCGCGGGGCTCGCCGTGCCGGGCGGGGGGTGGCGGCAGGTGGGGGTGCCGGGCGGGGCGGGG
CCGCCTCGGGCCGGGGAGGGCTCGGGGGAGGGGCGCGGCGGCCCCCGGAGCGCCGGCGGCTGTCGAGGCG
CGGCGAGCCGCAGCCATTGCCTTTTATGGTAATCGTGCGAGAGGGCGCAGGGACTTCCTTTGTCCCAAAT
CTGTGCGGAGCCGAAATCTGGGAGGCGCCGCCGCACCCCCTCTAGCGGGCGCGGGGCGAAGCGGTGCGGC
GCCGGCAGGAAGGAAATGGGCGGGGAGGGCCTTCGTGCGTCGCCGCGCCGCCGTCCCCTTCTCCCTCTCC
AGCCTCGGGGCTGTCCGCGGGGGGACGGCTGCCTTCGGGGGGGACGGGGCAGGGCGGGGTTCGGCTTCTG
GCGTGTGACCGGCGGCTCTAGAGCCTCTGCTAACCATGTTCATGCCTTCTTCTTTTTCCTACAGCTCCTG
GGCAACGTGCTGGTTATTGTGCTGTCTCATCATTTTGGCAAAGAATTGCTCGAGAGTTCGAAGCCTTAAG
TACGCGTAGGCGCGCCTTAATTAACGTTTAAACGCTAGCTCATCGATTCGAATTCAAGGTTAAGCGGCCG
CAAGCTAGATTGGCATTCCGGTACTGTTGGTAAAGCCACCATGGCCACCTATGACGTCCCAGATTACGCA
AGTTTGCCCGGGTATGATGTTCCTGATTATGCTAGCCTCCCGGGTTACGATGTGCCCGACTATGCCTCAC
TTCCAGGCAGATCTCCTCCAAAAAAGAAGAGAAAGGTACGATCTATGAAGGATAACACCGTGCCACTGAA
ATTGATTGCCCTGTTAGCGAACGGTGAATTTCACTCTGGCGAGCAGTTGGGTGAAACGCTGGGAATGAGC
CGGGCGGCTATTAATAAACACATTCAGACACTGCGTGACTGGGGCGTTGATGTCTTTACCGTTCCGGGTA
AAGGATACAGCCTGCCTGAGCCTATCCAGTTACTTAATGCTAAACAGATATTGGGTCAGCTGGATGGCGG
TAGTGTAGCCGTGCTGCCAGTGATTGACTCCACGAATCAGTACCTTCTTGATCGTATCGGAGAGCTTAAA
TCGGGCGATGCTTGCATTGCAGAATACCAGCAGGCTGGCCGTGGTCGCCGGGGTCGGAAATGGTTTTCGC
CTTTTGGCGCAAACTTATATTTGTCGATGTTCTGGCGTCTGGAACAAGGCCCGGCGGCGGCGATTGGTTT
AAGTCTGGTTATCGGTATCGTGATGGCGGAAGTATTACGCAAGCTGGGTGCAGATAAAGTTCGTGTTAAA
TGGCCTAATGACCTCTATCTGCAGGATCGCAAGCTGGCAGGCATTCTGGTGGAGCTGACTGGCAAAACTG
GCGATGCGGCGCAAATAGTCATTGGAGCCGGGATCAACATGGCAATGCGCCGTGTTGAAGAGAGTGTCGT
TAATCAGGGGTGGATCACGCTGCAGGAAGCGGGGATCAATCTCGATCGTAATACGTTGGCGGCCATGCTA
ATACGTGAATTACGTGCTGCGTTGGAACTCTTCGAACAAGAAGGATTGGCACCTTATCTGTCGCGCTGGG
AAAAGCTGGATAATTTTATTAATCGCCCAGTGAAACTTATCATTGGTGATAAAGAAATATTTGGCATTTC
ACGCGGAATAGACAAACAGGGGGCTTTATTACTTGAGCAGGATGGAATAATAAAACCCTGGATGGGCGGT
GAAATATCCCTGCGTAGTGCAGAAAAAGATATCGGATCAGGAGAGGGCAGGGGAAGTCTTCTAACATGCG
GGGACGTGGAGGAAAATCCCGGGCCCAGATCTATGGTGAGCAAGGGCGAGGAGGATAACATGGCCATCAT
CAAGGAGTTCATGCGCTTCAAGGTGCACATGGAGGGCTCCGTGAACGGCCACGAGTTCGAGATCGAGGGC
GAGGGCGAGGGCCGCCCCTACGAGGGCACCCAGACCGCCAAGCTGAAGGTGACCAAGGGTGGCCCCCTGC
CCTTCGCCTGGGACATCCTGTCCCCTCAGTTCATGTACGGCTCCAAGGCCTACGTGAAGCACCCCGCCGA
CATCCCCGACTACTTGAAGCTGTCCTTCCCCGAGGGCTTCAAGTGGGAGCGCGTGATGAACTTCGAGGAC
GGCGGCGTGGTGACCGTGACCCAGGACTCCTCCCTGCAGGACGGCGAGTTCATCTACAAGGTGAAGCTGC
GCGGCACCAACTTCCCCTCCGACGGCCCCGTAATGCAGAAGAAGACCATGGGCTGGGAGGCCTCCTCCGA
GCGGATGTACCCCGAGGACGGCGCCCTGAAGGGCGAGATCAAGCAGAGGCTGAAGCTGAAGGACGGCGGC
CACTACGACGCTGAGGTCAAGACCACCTACAAGGCCAAGAAGCCCGTGCAGCTGCCCGGCGCCTACAACG
TCAACATCAAGTTGGACATCACCTCCCACAACGAGGACTACACCATCGTGGAACAGTACGAACGCGCCGA
GGGCCGCCACTCCACCGGCGGCATGGACGAGCTGTACAAGTAAAGCGGCCGCGACTCTAGAACTATAGTG
AGTCGTATTACGGCCGCAATTCACTCCTCAGGTGCAGGCTGCCTATCAGAAGGTGGTGGCTGGTGTGGCC
AATGCCCTGGCTCACAAATACCACTGAGATCTTTTTCCCTCTGCCAAAAATTATGGGGACATCATGAAGC
CCCTTGAGCATCTGACTTCTGGCTAATAAAGGAAATTTATTTTCATTGCAATAGTGTGTTGGAATTTTTT
GTGTCTCTCACTCGGAAGGACATATGGGAGGGCAAATCATTTAAAACATCAGAATGAGTATTTGGTTTAG
AGTTTGGCAACATATGCCCATATGCTGGCTGCCATGAACAAAGGTTGGCTATAAAGAGGTCATCAGTATA
TGAAACAGCCCCCTGCTGTCCATTCCTTATTCCATAGAAAAGCCTTGACTTGAGGTTAGATTTTTTTTAT
ATTTTGTTTTGTGTTATTTTTTTCTTTAACATCCCTAAAATTTTCCTTACATGTTTTACTAGCCAGATTT
TTCCTCCTCTCCTGACTACTCCCAGTCATAGCTGTCCCTCTTCTCTTATGGAGATCCCTCGACCTGCACC
GTCGACCAGCTGGTCGACGGTGCACCGTCGACCAGCTTGGCGTAATCATGGTCATAGCTGTTTCCTGTGT
GAAATTGTTATCCGCTCACAATTCCACACAACATACGAGCCGGAAGCATAAAGTGTAAAGCCTGGGGTGC
CTAATGAGTGAGCTAACTCACATTAATTGCGTTGCGCTCACTGCCCGCTTTCCAGTCGGGAAACCTGTCG
TGCCAGCGGATCCGCATCTCAATTAGTCAGCAACCATAGTCCCGCCCCTAACTCCGCCCATCCCGCCCCT
AACTCCGCCCAGTTCCGCCCATTCTCCGCCCCATGGCTGACTAATTTTTTTTATTTATGCAGAGGCCGAG
GCCGCCTCGGCCTCTGAGCTATTCCAGAAGTAGTGAGGAGGCTTTTTTGGAGGCCTAGGCTTTTGCAAAA
AGCTAACTTGTTTATTGCAGCTTATAATGGTTACAAATAAAGCAATAGCATCACAAATTTCACAAATAAA
GCATTTTTTTCACTGCATTCTAGTTGTGGTTTGTCCAAACTCATCAATGTATCTTATCATGTCTGGATCC
GCTGCATTAATGAATCGGCCAACGCGCGGGGAGAGGCGGTTTGCGTATTGGGCGCTCTTCCGCTTCCTCG
CTCACTGACTCGCTGCGCTCGGTCGTTCGGCTGCGGCGAGCGGTATCAGCTCACTCAAAGGCGGTAATAC
GGTTATCCACAGAATCAGGGGATAACGCAGGAAAGAACATGTGAGCAAAAGGCCAGCAAAAGGCCAGGAA
CCGTAAAAAGGCCGCGTTGCTGGCGTTTTTCCATAGGCTCCGCCCCCCTGACGAGCATCACAAAAATCGA
CGCTCAAGTCAGAGGTGGCGAAACCCGACAGGACTATAAAGATACCAGGCGTTTCCCCCTGGAAGCTCCC
TCGTGCGCTCTCCTGTTCCGACCCTGCCGCTTACCGGATACCTGTCCGCCTTTCTCCCTTCGGGAAGCGT
GGCGCTTTCTCAATGCTCACGCTGTAGGTATCTCAGTTCGGTGTAGGTCGTTCGCTCCAAGCTGGGCTGT
GTGCACGAACCCCCCGTTCAGCCCGACCGCTGCGCCTTATCCGGTAACTATCGTCTTGAGTCCAACCCGG
TAAGACACGACTTATCGCCACTGGCAGCAGCCACTGGTAACAGGATTAGCAGAGCGAGGTATGTAGGCGG
TGCTACAGAGTTCTTGAAGTGGTGGCCTAACTACGGCTACACTAGAAGGACAGTATTTGGTATCTGCGCT
CTGCTGAAGCCAGTTACCTTCGGAAAAAGAGTTGGTAGCTCTTGATCCGGCAAACAAACCACCGCTGGTA
GCGGTGGTTTTTTTGTTTGCAAGCAGCAGATTACGCGCAGAAAAAAAGGATCTCAAGAAGATCCTTTGAT
CTTTTCTACGGGGTCTGACGCTCAGTGGAACGAAAACTCACGTTAAGGGATTTTGGTCATGAGATTATCA
AAAAGGATCTTCACCTAGATCCTTTTAAATTAAAAATGAAGTTTTAAATCAATCTAAAGTATATATGAGT
AAACTTGGTCTGACAGTTACCAATGCTTAATCAGTGAGGCACCTATCTCAGCGATCTGTCTATTTCGTTC
ATCCATAGTTGCCTGACTCCCCGTCGTGTAGATAACTACGATACGGGAGGGCTTACCATCTGGCCCCAGT
GCTGCAATGATACCGCGAGACCCACGCTCACCGGCTCCAGATTTATCAGCAATAAACCAGCCAGCCGGAA
GGGCCGAGCGCAGAAGTGGTCCTGCAACTTTATCCGCCTCCATCCAGTCTATTAATTGTTGCCGGGAAGC
TAGAGTAAGTAGTTCGCCAGTTAATAGTTTGCGCAACGTTGTTGCCATTGCTACAGGCATCGTGGTGTCA
CGCTCGTCGTTTGGTATGGCTTCATTCAGCTCCGGTTCCCAACGATCAAGGCGAGTTACATGATCCCCCA
TGTTGTGCAAAAAAGCGGTTAGCTCCTTCGGTCCTCCGATCGTTGTCAGAAGTAAGTTGGCCGCAGTGTT
ATCACTCATGGTTATGGCAGCACTGCATAATTCTCTTACTGTCATGCCATCCGTAAGATGCTTTTCTGTG
ACTGGTGAGTACTCAACCAAGTCATTCTGAGAATAGTGTATGCGGCGACCGAGTTGCTCTTGCCCGGCGT
CAATACGGGATAATACCGCGCCACATAGCAGAACTTTAAAAGTGCTCATCATTGGAAAACGTTCTTCGGG
GCGAAAACTCTCAAGGATCTTACCGCTGTTGAGATCCAGTTCGATGTAACCCACTCGTGCACCCAACTGA
TCTTCAGCATCTTTTACTTTCACCAGCGTTTCTGGGTGAGCAAAAACAGGAAGGCAAAATGCCGCAAAAA
AGGGAATAAGGGCGACACGGAAATGTTGAATACTCATACTCTTCCTTTTTCAATATTATTGAAGCATTTA
TCAGGGTTATTGTCTCATGAGCGGATACATATTTGAATGTATTTAGAAAAATAAACAAATAGGGGTTCCG
CGCACATTTCCCCGAAAAGTGCCACCTG
