Features (pLannotate 1.2.2; 21 found; start..end, strand, type, name):
    258..1274    +  intron         chimeric intron: chimera between introns from chicken β-actin and rabbit β-globin
   1578..1598    +  CDS            SV40 NLS: nuclear localization signal of SV40 (simian virus 40) large T antigen
   1605..2567    +  CDS            birA: BIRA_ECOLI - Also known as bioR, dhbB. Experimental evidence at protein level: Swiss-Prot protein existence level 1. Acts both as a biotin--[acetyl-CoA-carboxylase] ligase and a biotin-operon repressor. In the presence of ATP, BirA activates biotin to form the BirA-biotinyl-5'-adenylate (BirA-bio-5'-AMP or holoBirA) complex. HoloBirA can either transfer the biotinyl moiety to the biotin carboxyl carrier protein (BCCP) subunit of acetyl-CoA carboxylase, or bind to the biotin operator site and inhibit transcription of the operon. From Escherichia coli (strain K12).
   2583..2632    +  CDS            T2A (fragment): 2A peptide from Thosea asigna virus capsid protein Eukaryotic ribosomes fail to insert a peptide bond between the Gly and Pro residues, yielding separate polypeptides.
   2643..3350    +  CDS            mCherry: mCherry is a basic (constitutively fluorescent) red fluorescent protein published in 2004, derived from Discosoma sp.. It is reported to be a very rapidly-maturing monomer with low acid sensitivity.
   3373..3390    -  promoter       T7 promoter (fragment): promoter for bacteriophage T7 RNA polymerase
   3397..3474    +  CDS            HBB (fragment): HBB_PONPY - Experimental evidence at transcript level: Swiss-Prot protein existence level 2. Involved in oxygen transport from the lung to the various peripheral tissues. From Pongo pygmaeus (Bornean orangutan).
   3545..3600    +  polyA_signal   β-globin poly(A) signal: rabbit β-globin polyadenylation signal (Gil and Proudfoot, 1987)
   4015..4031    -  protein_bind   lac operator: The lac repressor binds to the lac operator to inhibit transcription in E. coli. This inhibition can be relieved by adding lactose or isopropyl-β-D-thiogalactopyranoside (IPTG). lac repressor encoded by lacI
   4039..4069    -  promoter       lac promoter: promoter for the E. coli lac operon
   4084..4105    -  protein_bind   CAP binding site: CAP binding activates transcription in the presence of cAMP. E. coli catabolite activator protein
   4118..4157    -  CDS            lacI (fragment): lac repressor; lacI; The lac repressor binds to the lac operator to inhibit transcription in E. coli. This inhibition can be relieved by adding lactose or isopropyl-β-D-thiogalactopyranoside (IPTG).
   4164..4186    +  promoter       SV40 promoter (fragment): SV40 enhancer and early promoter
   4210..4345    +  rep_origin     SV40 ori: SV40 origin of replication
   4365..4499    +  polyA_signal   SV40 poly(A) signal: SV40 polyadenylation signal
   4501..4555    -  CDS            lacI (fragment): lac repressor; lacI; The lac repressor binds to the lac operator to inhibit transcription in E. coli. This inhibition can be relieved by adding lactose or isopropyl-β-D-thiogalactopyranoside (IPTG).
   4738..5326    -  rep_origin     ori: high-copy-number ColE1/pMB1/pBR322/pUC origin of replication
   5497..6357    -  CDS            AmpR: β-lactamase; bla; confers resistance to ampicillin, carbenicillin, and related antibiotics
   6358..6462    -  promoter       AmpR promoter: bla
   6493..6872    +  enhancer       CMV enhancer: human cytomegalovirus immediate early enhancer
   6874..257     +  promoter       chicken β-actin promoter (across the origin): contains a 21-bp deletion relative to the standard chicken β-actin promoter
>Addgene plasmid #127781 | pCI-NLS-BirA-2A-mCherry | addgene full sequence | sequence record 250008 | Addgene NGS Result
GGTGAGCCCCACGTTCTGCTTCACTCTCCCCATCTCCCCCCCCTCCCCACCCCCAATTTTGTATTTATTT
ATTTTTTAATTATTTTGTGCAGCGATGGGGGCGGGGGGGGGGGGGGGGCGCGCGCCAGGCGGGGCGGGGC
GGGGCGAGGCGGAGAGGTGCGGCGGCAGCCAATCAGAGCGGCGCGCTCCGAAAGTTTCCTTTTATGGCGA
GGCGGCGGCGGCGGCGGCCCTATAAAAAGCGAAGCGCGCGGCGGGCGGGAGTCGCTGCGCGCTGCCTTCG
CCCCGTGCCCCGCTCCGCCGCCGCCTCGCGCCGCCCGCCCCGGCTCTGACTGACCGCGTTACTCCCACAG
GTGAGCGGGCGGGACGGCCCTTCTCCTCCGGGCTGTAATTAGCGCTTGGTTTAATGACGGCTTGTTTCTT
TTCTGTGGCTGCGTGAAAGCCTTGAGGGGCTCCGGGAGGGCCCTTTGTGCGGGGGGAGCGGCTCGGGGGG
TGCGTGCGTGTGTGTGTGCGTGGGGAGCGCCGCGTGCGGCTCCGCGCTGCCCGGCGGCTGTGAGCGCTGC
GGGCGCGGCGCGGGGCTTTGTGCGCTCCGCAGTGTGCGCGAGGGGAGCGCGGCCGGGGGCGGTGCCCCGC
GGTGCGGGGGGGGCTGCGAGGGGAACAAAGGCTGCGTGCGGGGTGTGTGCGTGGGGGGGTGAGCAGGGGG
TGTGGGCGCGTCGGTCGGGCTGCAACCCCCCCTGCACCCCCCTCCCCGAGTTGCTGAGCACGGCCCGGCT
TCGGGTGCGGGGCTCCGTACGGGGCGTGGCGCGGGGCTCGCCGTGCCGGGCGGGGGGTGGCGGCAGGTGG
GGGTGCCGGGCGGGGCGGGGCCGCCTCGGGCCGGGGAGGGCTCGGGGGAGGGGCGCGGCGGCCCCCGGAG
CGCCGGCGGCTGTCGAGGCGCGGCGAGCCGCAGCCATTGCCTTTTATGGTAATCGTGCGAGAGGGCGCAG
GGACTTCCTTTGTCCCAAATCTGTGCGGAGCCGAAATCTGGGAGGCGCCGCCGCACCCCCTCTAGCGGGC
GCGGGGCGAAGCGGTGCGGCGCCGGCAGGAAGGAAATGGGCGGGGAGGGCCTTCGTGCGTCGCCGCGCCG
CCGTCCCCTTCTCCCTCTCCAGCCTCGGGGCTGTCCGCGGGGGGACGGCTGCCTTCGGGGGGGACGGGGC
AGGGCGGGGTTCGGCTTCTGGCGTGTGACCGGCGGCTCTAGAGCCTCTGCTAACCATGTTCATGCCTTCT
TCTTTTTCCTACAGCTCCTGGGCAACGTGCTGGTTATTGTGCTGTCTCATCATTTTGGCAAAGAATTGCT
CGAGAGTTCGAAGCCTTAAGTACGCGTAGGCGCGCCTTAATTAACGTTTAAACGCTAGCTCATCGATTCG
AATTCAAGGTTAAGCGGCCGCAAGCTAGATTGGCATTCCGGTACTGTTGGTAAAGCCACCATGGCCACCT
ATGACGTCCCAGATTACGCAAGTTTGCCCGGGTATGATGTTCCTGATTATGCTAGCCTCCCGGGTTACGA
TGTGCCCGACTATGCCTCACTTCCAGGCAGATCTCCTCCAAAAAAGAAGAGAAAGGTACGATCTATGAAG
GATAACACCGTGCCACTGAAATTGATTGCCCTGTTAGCGAACGGTGAATTTCACTCTGGCGAGCAGTTGG
GTGAAACGCTGGGAATGAGCCGGGCGGCTATTAATAAACACATTCAGACACTGCGTGACTGGGGCGTTGA
TGTCTTTACCGTTCCGGGTAAAGGATACAGCCTGCCTGAGCCTATCCAGTTACTTAATGCTAAACAGATA
TTGGGTCAGCTGGATGGCGGTAGTGTAGCCGTGCTGCCAGTGATTGACTCCACGAATCAGTACCTTCTTG
ATCGTATCGGAGAGCTTAAATCGGGCGATGCTTGCATTGCAGAATACCAGCAGGCTGGCCGTGGTCGCCG
GGGTCGGAAATGGTTTTCGCCTTTTGGCGCAAACTTATATTTGTCGATGTTCTGGCGTCTGGAACAAGGC
CCGGCGGCGGCGATTGGTTTAAGTCTGGTTATCGGTATCGTGATGGCGGAAGTATTACGCAAGCTGGGTG
CAGATAAAGTTCGTGTTAAATGGCCTAATGACCTCTATCTGCAGGATCGCAAGCTGGCAGGCATTCTGGT
GGAGCTGACTGGCAAAACTGGCGATGCGGCGCAAATAGTCATTGGAGCCGGGATCAACATGGCAATGCGC
CGTGTTGAAGAGAGTGTCGTTAATCAGGGGTGGATCACGCTGCAGGAAGCGGGGATCAATCTCGATCGTA
ATACGTTGGCGGCCATGCTAATACGTGAATTACGTGCTGCGTTGGAACTCTTCGAACAAGAAGGATTGGC
ACCTTATCTGTCGCGCTGGGAAAAGCTGGATAATTTTATTAATCGCCCAGTGAAACTTATCATTGGTGAT
AAAGAAATATTTGGCATTTCACGCGGAATAGACAAACAGGGGGCTTTATTACTTGAGCAGGATGGAATAA
TAAAACCCTGGATGGGCGGTGAAATATCCCTGCGTAGTGCAGAAAAAGATATCGGATCAGGAGAGGGCAG
GGGAAGTCTTCTAACATGCGGGGACGTGGAGGAAAATCCCGGGCCCAGATCTATGGTGAGCAAGGGCGAG
GAGGATAACATGGCCATCATCAAGGAGTTCATGCGCTTCAAGGTGCACATGGAGGGCTCCGTGAACGGCC
ACGAGTTCGAGATCGAGGGCGAGGGCGAGGGCCGCCCCTACGAGGGCACCCAGACCGCCAAGCTGAAGGT
GACCAAGGGTGGCCCCCTGCCCTTCGCCTGGGACATCCTGTCCCCTCAGTTCATGTACGGCTCCAAGGCC
TACGTGAAGCACCCCGCCGACATCCCCGACTACTTGAAGCTGTCCTTCCCCGAGGGCTTCAAGTGGGAGC
GCGTGATGAACTTCGAGGACGGCGGCGTGGTGACCGTGACCCAGGACTCCTCCCTGCAGGACGGCGAGTT
CATCTACAAGGTGAAGCTGCGCGGCACCAACTTCCCCTCCGACGGCCCCGTAATGCAGAAGAAGACCATG
GGCTGGGAGGCCTCCTCCGAGCGGATGTACCCCGAGGACGGCGCCCTGAAGGGCGAGATCAAGCAGAGGC
TGAAGCTGAAGGACGGCGGCCACTACGACGCTGAGGTCAAGACCACCTACAAGGCCAAGAAGCCCGTGCA
GCTGCCCGGCGCCTACAACGTCAACATCAAGTTGGACATCACCTCCCACAACGAGGACTACACCATCGTG
GAACAGTACGAACGCGCCGAGGGCCGCCACTCCACCGGCGGCATGGACGAGCTGTACAAGTAAAGCGGCC
GCGACTCTAGAACTATAGTGAGTCGTATTACGGCCGCAATTCACTCCTCAGGTGCAGGCTGCCTATCAGA
AGGTGGTGGCTGGTGTGGCCAATGCCCTGGCTCACAAATACCACTGAGATCTTTTTCCCTCTGCCAAAAA
TTATGGGGACATCATGAAGCCCCTTGAGCATCTGACTTCTGGCTAATAAAGGAAATTTATTTTCATTGCA
ATAGTGTGTTGGAATTTTTTGTGTCTCTCACTCGGAAGGACATATGGGAGGGCAAATCATTTAAAACATC
AGAATGAGTATTTGGTTTAGAGTTTGGCAACATATGCCCATATGCTGGCTGCCATGAACAAAGGTTGGCT
ATAAAGAGGTCATCAGTATATGAAACAGCCCCCTGCTGTCCATTCCTTATTCCATAGAAAAGCCTTGACT
TGAGGTTAGATTTTTTTTATATTTTGTTTTGTGTTATTTTTTTCTTTAACATCCCTAAAATTTTCCTTAC
ATGTTTTACTAGCCAGATTTTTCCTCCTCTCCTGACTACTCCCAGTCATAGCTGTCCCTCTTCTCTTATG
GAGATCCCTCGACCTGCACCGTCGACCAGCTGGTCGACGGTGCACCGTCGACCAGCTTGGCGTAATCATG
GTCATAGCTGTTTCCTGTGTGAAATTGTTATCCGCTCACAATTCCACACAACATACGAGCCGGAAGCATA
AAGTGTAAAGCCTGGGGTGCCTAATGAGTGAGCTAACTCACATTAATTGCGTTGCGCTCACTGCCCGCTT
TCCAGTCGGGAAACCTGTCGTGCCAGCGGATCCGCATCTCAATTAGTCAGCAACCATAGTCCCGCCCCTA
ACTCCGCCCATCCCGCCCCTAACTCCGCCCAGTTCCGCCCATTCTCCGCCCCATGGCTGACTAATTTTTT
TTATTTATGCAGAGGCCGAGGCCGCCTCGGCCTCTGAGCTATTCCAGAAGTAGTGAGGAGGCTTTTTTGG
AGGCCTAGGCTTTTGCAAAAAGCTAACTTGTTTATTGCAGCTTATAATGGTTACAAATAAAGCAATAGCA
TCACAAATTTCACAAATAAAGCATTTTTTTCACTGCATTCTAGTTGTGGTTTGTCCAAACTCATCAATGT
ATCTTATCATGTCTGGATCCGCTGCATTAATGAATCGGCCAACGCGCGGGGAGAGGCGGTTTGCGTATTG
GGCGCTCTTCCGCTTCCTCGCTCACTGACTCGCTGCGCTCGGTCGTTCGGCTGCGGCGAGCGGTATCAGC
TCACTCAAAGGCGGTAATACGGTTATCCACAGAATCAGGGGATAACGCAGGAAAGAACATGTGAGCAAAA
GGCCAGCAAAAGGCCAGGAACCGTAAAAAGGCCGCGTTGCTGGCGTTTTTCCATAGGCTCCGCCCCCCTG
ACGAGCATCACAAAAATCGACGCTCAAGTCAGAGGTGGCGAAACCCGACAGGACTATAAAGATACCAGGC
GTTTCCCCCTGGAAGCTCCCTCGTGCGCTCTCCTGTTCCGACCCTGCCGCTTACCGGATACCTGTCCGCC
TTTCTCCCTTCGGGAAGCGTGGCGCTTTCTCATAGCTCACGCTGTAGGTATCTCAGTTCGGTGTAGGTCG
TTCGCTCCAAGCTGGGCTGTGTGCACGAACCCCCCGTTCAGCCCGACCGCTGCGCCTTATCCGGTAACTA
TCGTCTTGAGTCCAACCCGGTAAGACACGACTTATCGCCACTGGCAGCAGCCACTGGTAACAGGATTAGC
AGAGCGAGGTATGTAGGCGGTGCTACAGAGTTCTTGAAGTGGTGGCCTAACTACGGCTACACTAGAAGAA
CAGTATTTGGTATCTGCGCTCTGCTGAAGCCAGTTACCTTCGGAAAAAGAGTTGGTAGCTCTTGATCCGG
CAAACAAACCACCGCTGGTAGCGGTGGTTTTTTTGTTTGCAAGCAGCAGATTACGCGCAGAAAAAAAGGA
TCTCAAGAAGATCCTTTGATCTTTTCTACGGGGTCTGACGCTCAGTGGAACGAAAACTCACGTTAAGGGA
TTTTGGTCATGAGATTATCAAAAAGGATCTTCACCTAGATCCTTTTAAATTAAAAATGAAGTTTTAAATC
AATCTAAAGTATATATGAGTAAACTTGGTCTGACAGTTACCAATGCTTAATCAGTGAGGCACCTATCTCA
GCGATCTGTCTATTTCGTTCATCCATAGTTGCCTGACTCCCCGTCGTGTAGATAACTACGATACGGGAGG
GCTTACCATCTGGCCCCAGTGCTGCAATGATACCGCGAGACCCACGCTCACCGGCTCCAGATTTATCAGC
AATAAACCAGCCAGCCGGAAGGGCCGAGCGCAGAAGTGGTCCTGCAACTTTATCCGCCTCCATCCAGTCT
ATTAATTGTTGCCGGGAAGCTAGAGTAAGTAGTTCGCCAGTTAATAGTTTGCGCAACGTTGTTGCCATTG
CTACAGGCATCGTGGTGTCACGCTCGTCGTTTGGTATGGCTTCATTCAGCTCCGGTTCCCAACGATCAAG
GCGAGTTACATGATCCCCCATGTTGTGCAAAAAAGCGGTTAGCTCCTTCGGTCCTCCGATCGTTGTCAGA
AGTAAGTTGGCCGCAGTGTTATCACTCATGGTTATGGCAGCACTGCATAATTCTCTTACTGTCATGCCAT
CCGTAAGATGCTTTTCTGTGACTGGTGAGTACTCAACCAAGTCATTCTGAGAATAGTGTATGCGGCGACC
GAGTTGCTCTTGCCCGGCGTCAATACGGGATAATACCGCGCCACATAGCAGAACTTTAAAAGTGCTCATC
ATTGGAAAACGTTCTTCGGGGCGAAAACTCTCAAGGATCTTACCGCTGTTGAGATCCAGTTCGATGTAAC
CCACTCGTGCACCCAACTGATCTTCAGCATCTTTTACTTTCACCAGCGTTTCTGGGTGAGCAAAAACAGG
AAGGCAAAATGCCGCAAAAAAGGGAATAAGGGCGACACGGAAATGTTGAATACTCATACTCTTCCTTTTT
CAATATTATTGAAGCATTTATCAGGGTTATTGTCTCATGAGCGGATACATATTTGAATGTATTTAGAAAA
ATAAACAAATAGGGGTTCCGCGCACATTTCCCCGAAAAGTGCCACCTGGGTCGACATTGATTATTGACTA
GTTATTAATAGTAATCAATTACGGGGTCATTAGTTCATAGCCCATATATGGAGTTCCGCGTTACATAACT
TACGGTAAATGGCCCGCCTGGCTGACCGCCCAACGACCCCCGCCCATTGACGTCAATAATGACGTATGTT
CCCATAGTAACGCCAATAGGGACTTTCCATTGACGTCAATGGGTGGAGTATTTACGGTAAACTGCCCACT
TGGCAGTACATCAAGTGTATCATATGCCAAGTACGCCCCCTATTGACGTCAATGACGGTAAATGGCCCGC
CTGGCATTATGCCCAGTACATGACCTTATGGGACTTTCCTACTTGGCAGTACATCTACGTATTAGTCATC
GCTATTACCATGGTCGA
